>Addgene plasmid #111014 | CelTOS-COMP-blac-flag-his | depositor full sequence | sequence record 208814 | CelTOS-COMP-blac-flag-his sequence 8134 bps
CTCGAGAAAGGCGTCTAACCAGTCACAGTCGCAAGGTAGGCTGAGCACCGTGGCGGGCGGCAGCGGGTGG
CGGTCGGGGTTGTTTCTGGCGGAGGTGCTGCTGATGATGTAATTAAAGTAGGCGGTCTTGAGACGGCGGA
TGGTCGAGGTGAGGTGTGGCAGGCTTGAGATCCAGCTGTTGGGGTGAGTACTCCCTCTCAAAAGCGGGCA
TTACTTCTGCGCTAAGATTGTCAGTTTCCAAAAACGAGGAGGATTTGATATTCACCTGGCCCGATCTGGC
CATACACTTGAGTGACAATGACATCCACTTTGCCTTTCTCTCCACAGGTGTCCACTCCCAGGTCCAAGTT
TGCCACCATGGAGTTTCAGACCCAGGTACTCATGTCCCTGCTGCTCTGCATGTCTGGTGCGGCCGCCTTC
AGAGGCAACAACGGCCACAACAGCGCCAGCAGCCTGTACAACGGCGCCCAGTTCATCGAGCAGCTGAACA
ACGCCTTCACCAGCGCCTTTCTGGAAAGCCAGAGCATGAACAAGATCGGCGACGACCTGGCCGAGACAAT
CAGCAACGAGCTGGTGTCCGTGCTGCAGAAGAACAGCCCCACCTTCCTGGAATCCAGCTTCGACATCAAG
AGCGAAGTGAAGAAACACGCCAAGAGCATGCTGAAAGAGCTGATCAAAGTCGGCCTGCCTAGCTTCGAGA
ACCTGGTGGCCGAGAACGTGAAGCCTCCCAAGGTGGACCCCGCCACCTACGGCATCATCGTGCCCGTGCT
GACCAGCCTGTTCAACAAGGTGGAAACCGCCGTGGGCGCCAAGGTGTCCGACGAGATCTGGAACTACAAC
AGCCCCGACGTGTCCGAGAGCGAGGAAAGCCTGAGCGACGACTTCTTCGACGGCGCGCCGTCGACCTCCA
TCACGGCCTATAAGAGTGAGGGGGAGTCAGCGGAGTTCTCCTTCCCACTCAACCTTGGAGAGGAAAGCCT
GCAGGGAGAGTTGAGATGGAAGGCAGAGAAGGCTCCTTCTTCCCAGTCCTGGATCACCTTCTCCCTAAAG
AACCAAAAGGTGTCTGTGCAGAAGTCTACTAGCAACCCCAAGTTCCAGCTGTCCGAAACGCTCCCACTCA
CCCTTCAGATACCCCAGGTCTCCCTTCAGTTTGCTGGTTCTGGCAACCTGACCCTGACTCTGGACAGAGG
GATACTGTATCAGGAAGTGAACCTGGTGGTGATGAAAGTGACTCAGCCCGACAGCAACACTTTGACCTGT
GAGGTGATGGGACCCACCTCACCCAAGATGAGACTGATCTTGAAGCAGGAGAATCAGGAGGCCAGGGTCT
CCAGGCAGGAGAAAGTGATTCAAGTGCAGGCCCCTGAAGCAGGGGTGTGGCAATGTCTACTGAGTGAAGG
TGAAGAGGTCAAGATGGACTCCAAGATCCAGGTTTTATCCAAAGGGTTGAATTCCGGCGGCGGCTCCGGA
GGCGGTACCGGTGGCGGCGACCTAGCCCCACAGATGCTTCGAGAACTCCAGGAGACTAATGCGGCGCTGC
AAGACGTGAGAGAGCTCTTGCGACAGCAGGTCAAGGAGATCACCTTCCTGAAGAATACGGTGATGGAATG
TGACGCCTGCGGTCTAGACAGAAACCTGCCTCCACTAGCACCTCTGGGCCCACACCCAGAAACGCTGGTG
AAAGTAAAAGATGCTGAAGATCAGTTGGGTGCACGAGTGGGTTACATCGAACTGGATCTCAACAGCGGTA
AGATCCTTGAGAGTTTTCGCCCCGAAGAACGTTTTCCAATGATGAGCACTTTTAAAGTTCTGCTATGTGG
CGCGGTATTATCCCGTATTGACGCCGGGCAAGAGCAACTCGGTCGCCGCATACACTATTCTCAGAATGAC
TTGGTTGAGTACTCACCAGTCACAGAAAAGCATCTTACGGATGGCATGACAGTAAGAGAATTATGCAGTG
CTGCCATAACCATGAGTGATAACACTGCGGCCAACTTACTTCTGACAACGATCGGAGGACCGAAGGAGCT
AACCGCTTTTTTGCACAACATGGGGGATCATGTAACTCGCCTTGATCGTTGGGAACCGGAGCTGAATGAA
GCCATACCAAACGACGAGCGTGACACCACGATGCCTGTAGCAATGGCAACAACGTTGCGCAAACTATTAA
CTGGCGAACTACTTACTCTAGCTTCCCGGCAACAATTAATAGACTGGATGGAGGCGGATAAAGTTGCAGG
ACCACTTCTGCGCTCGGCCCTTCCGGCTGGCTGGTTTATTGCTGATAAATCTGGAGCCGGTGAGCGTGGG
TCTCGCGGTATCATTGCAGCACTGGGGCCAGATGGTAAGCCCTCCCGTATCGTAGTTATCTACACGACGG
GGAGTCAGGCAACTATGGATGAACGAAATAGACAGATCGCTGAGATAGGTGCCTCACTGATTAAGCATTG
GGGCCCTGACTACAAAGACCATGACGGTGATTATAAAGATCATGACATCGATTACAAGGATGACGATGAC
AAGGGCCCTCACCACCACCATCACCACTAATTAATTAAGGATCCCCCGACCTCGACCTCTGGCTAATAAA
GGAAATTTATTTTCATTGCAATAGTGTGTTGGAATTTTTTGTGTCTCTCACTCGGAAGGACATATGGGAG
GGCAAATCATTTGGTCGAGATCCCTCGGAGATCTCTAGCTAGAGGATCGATCCCCGCCCCGGACGAACTA
AACCTGACTACGACATCTCTGCCCCTTCTTCGCGGGGCAGTGCATGTAATCCCTTCAGTTGGTTGGTACA
ACTTGCCAACTGGGCCCTGTTCCACATGTGACACGGGGGGGGACCAAACACAAAGGGGTTCTCTGACTGT
AGTTGACATCCTTATAAATGGATGTGCACATTTGCCAACACTGAGTGGCTTTCATCCTGGAGCAGACTTT
GCAGTCTGTGGACTGCAACACAACATTGCCTTTATGTGTAACTCTTGGCTGAAGCTCTTACACCAATGCT
GGGGGACATGTACCTCCCAGGGGCCCAGGAAGACTACGGGAGGCTACACCAACGTCAATCAGAGGGGCCT
GTGTAGCTACCGATAAGCGGACCCTCAAGAGGGCATTAGCAATAGTGTTTATAAGGCCCCCTTGTTAACC
CTAAACGGGTAGCATATGCTTCCCGGGTAGTAGTATATACTATCCAGACTAACCCTAATTCAATAGCATA
TGTTACCCAACGGGAAGCATATGCTATCGAATTAGGGTTAGTAAAAGGGTCCTAAGGAACAGCGATATCT
CCCACCCCATGAGCTGTCACGGTTTTATTTACATGGGGTCAGGATTCCACGAGGGTAGTGAACCATTTTA
GTCACAAGGGCAGTGGCTGAAGATCAAGGAGCGGGCAGTGAACTCTCCTGAATCTTCGCCTGCTTCTTCA
TTCTCCTTCGTTTAGCTAATAGAATAACTGCTGAGTTGTGAACAGTAAGGTGTATGTGAGGTGCTCGAAA
ACAAGGTTTCAGGTGACGCCCCCAGAATAAAATTTGGACGGGGGGTTCAGTGGTGGCATTGTGCTATGAC
ACCAATATAACCCTCACAAACCCCTTGGGCAATAAATACTAGTGTAGGAATGAAACATTCTGAATATCTT
TAACAATAGAAATCCATGGGGTGGGGACAAGCCGTAAAGACTGGATGTCCATCTCACACGAATTTATGGC
TATGGGCAACACATAATCCTAGTGCAATATGATACTGGGGTTATTAAGATGTGTCCCAGGCAGGGACCAA
GACAGGTGAACCATGTTGTTACACTCTATTTGTAACAAGGGGAAAGAGAGTGGACGCCGACAGCAGCGGA
CTCCACTGGTTGTCTCTAACACCCCCGAAAATTAAACGGGGCTCCACGCCAATGGGGCCCATAAACAAAG
ACAAGTGGCCACTCTTTTTTTTGAAATTGTGGAGTGGGGGCACGCGTCAGCCCCCACACGCCGCCCTGCG
GTTTTGGACTGTAAAATAAGGGTGTAATAACTTGGCTGATTGTAACCCCGCTAACCACTGCGGTCAAACC
ACTTGCCCACAAAACCACTAATGGCACCCCGGGGAATACCTGCATAAGTAGGTGGGCGGGCCAAGATAGG
GGCGCGATTGCTGCGATCTGGAGGACAAATTACACACACTTGCGCCTGAGCGCCAAGCACAGGGTTGTTG
GTCCTCATATTCACGAGGTCGCTGAGAGCACGGTGGGCTAATGTTGCCATGGGTAGCATATACTACCCAA
ATATCTGGATAGCATATGCTATCCTAATCTATATCTGGGTAGCATAGGCTATCCTAATCTATATCTGGGT
AGCATATGCTATCCTAATCTATATCTGGGTAGTATATGCTATCCTAATTTATATCTGGGTAGCATAGGCT
ATCCTAATCTATATCTGGGTAGCATATGCTATCCTAATCTATATCTGGGTAGTATATGCTATCCTAATCT
GTATCCGGGTAGCATATGCTATCCTAATAGAGATTAGGGTAGTATATGCTATCCTAATTTATATCTGGGT
AGCATATACTACCCAAATATCTGGATAGCATATGCTATCCTAATCTATATCTGGGTAGCATATGCTATCC
TAATCTATATCTGGGTAGCATAGGCTATCCTAATCTATATCTGGGTAGCATATGCTATCCTAATCTATAT
CTGGGTAGTATATGCTATCCTAATTTATATCTGGGTAGCATAGGCTATCCTAATCTATATCTGGGTAGCA
TATGCTATCCTAATCTATATCTGGGTAGTATATGCTATCCTAATCTGTATCCGGGTAGCATATGCTATCC
TCATGATAAGCTGTCAAACATGAGAATTTTCTTGAAGACGAAAGGGCCTCGTGATACGCCTATTTTTATA
GGTTAATGTCATGATAATAATGGTTTCTTAGACGTCAGGTGGCACTTTTCGGGGAAATGTGCGCGGAACC
CCTATTTGTTTATTTTTCTAAATACATTCAAATATGTATCCGCTCATGAGACAATAACCCTGATAAATGC
TTCAATAATATTGAAAAAGGAAGAGTATGAGTATTCAACATTTCCGTGTCGCCCTTATTCCCTTTTTTGC
GGCATTTTGCCTTCCTGTTTTTGCTCACCCAGAAACGCTGGTGAAAGTAAAAGATGCTGAAGATCAGTTG
GGTGCACGAGTGGGTTACATCGAACTGGATCTCAACAGCGGTAAGATCCTTGAGAGTTTTCGCCCCGAAG
AACGTTTTCCAATGATGAGCACTTTTAAAGTTCTGCTATGTGGCGCGGTATTATCCCGTGTTGACGCCGG
GCAAGAGCAACTCGGTCGCCGCATACACTATTCTCAGAATGACTTGGTTGAGTACTCACCAGTCACAGAA
AAGCATCTTACGGATGGCATGACAGTAAGAGAATTATGCAGTGCTGCCATAACCATGAGTGATAACACTG
CGGCCAACTTACTTCTGACAACGATCGGAGGACCGAAGGAGCTAACCGCTTTTTTGCACAACATGGGGGA
TCATGTAACTCGCCTTGATCGTTGGGAACCGGAGCTGAATGAAGCCATACCAAACGACGAGCGTGACACC
ACGATGCCTGCAGCAATGGCAACAACGTTGCGCAAACTATTAACTGGCGAACTACTTACTCTAGCTTCCC
GGCAACAATTAATAGACTGGATGGAGGCGGATAAAGTTGCAGGACCACTTCTGCGCTCGGCCCTTCCGGC
TGGCTGGTTTATTGCTGATAAATCTGGAGCCGGTGAGCGTGGGTCTCGCGGTATCATTGCAGCACTGGGG
CCAGATGGTAAGCCCTCCCGTATCGTAGTTATCTACACGACGGGGAGTCAGGCAACTATGGATGAACGAA
ATAGACAGATCGCTGAGATAGGTGCCTCACTGATTAAGCATTGGTAACTGTCAGACCAAGTTTACTCATA
TATACTTTAGATTGATTTAAAACTTCATTTTTAATTTAAAAGGATCTAGGTGAAGATCCTTTTTGATAAT
CTCATGACCAAAATCCCTTAACGTGAGTTTTCGTTCCACTGAGCGTCAGACCCCGTAGAAAAGATCAAAG
GATCTTCTTGAGATCCTTTTTTTCTGCGCGTAATCTGCTGCTTGCAAACAAAAAAACCACCGCTACCAGC
GGTGGTTTGTTTGCCGGATCAAGAGCTACCAACTCTTTTTCCGAAGGTAACTGGCTTCAGCAGAGCGCAG
ATACCAAATACTGTTCTTCTAGTGTAGCCGTAGTTAGGCCACCACTTCAAGAACTCTGTAGCACCGCCTA
CATACCTCGCTCTGCTAATCCTGTTACCAGTGGCTGCTGCCAGTGGCGATAAGTCGTGTCTTACCGGGTT
GGACTCAAGACGATAGTTACCGGATAAGGCGCAGCGGTCGGGCTGAACGGGGGGTTCGTGCACACAGCCC
AGCTTGGAGCGAACGACCTACACCGAACTGAGATACCTACAGCGTGAGCTATGAGAAAGCGCCACGCTTC
CCGAAGGGAGAAAGGCGGACAGGTATCCGGTAAGCGGCAGGGTCGGAACAGGAGAGCGCACGAGGGAGCT
TCCAGGGGGAAACGCCTGGTATCTTTATAGTCCTGTCGGGTTTCGCCACCTCTGACTTGAGCGTCGATTT
TTGTGATGCTCGTCAGGGGGGCGGAGCCTATGGAAAAACGCCAGCAACGCGGCCTTTTTACGGTTCCTGG
CCTTTTGCTGGCCTTTTGCTCACATGTTCTTTCCTGCGTTATCCCCTGATTCTGTGGATAACCGTATTAC
CGCCTTTGAGTGAGCTGATACCGCTCGCCGCAGCCGAACGACCGAGCGCAGCGAGTCAGTGAGCGAGGAA
GCGGAAGAGCGCCCAATACGCAAACCGCCTCTCCCCGCGCGTTGGCCGATTCATTAATGCAGCTGGCACG
ACAGGTTTCCCGACTGGAAAGCGGGCAGTGAGCGCAACGCAATTAATGTGAGTTAGCTCACTCATTAGGC
ACCCCAGGCTTTACACTTTATGCTTCCGGCTCGTATGTTGTGTGGAATTGTGAGCGGATAACAATTTCAC
ACAGGAAACAGCTATGACCATGATTACGCCAAGCTCTAGCTAGAGGTCGACCAATTCTCATGTTTGACAG
CTTATCATCGCAGATCCGGGCAACGTTGTTGCCATTGCTGCAGGCGCAGAACTGGTAGGTATGGAAGATC
TATACATTGAATCAATATTGGCAATTAGCCATATTAGTCATTGGTTATATAGCATAAATCAATATTGGCT
ATTGGCCATTGCATACGTTGTATCTATATCATAATATGTACATTTATATTGGCTCATGTCCAATATGACC
GCCATGTTGACATTGATTATTGACTAGTTATTAATAGTAATCAATTACGGGGTCATTAGTTCATAGCCCA
TATATGGAGTTCCGCGTTACATAACTTACGGTAAATGGCCCGCCTGGCTGACCGCCCAACGACCCCCGCC
CATTGACGTCAATAATGACGTATGTTCCCATAGTAACGCCAATAGGGACTTTCCATTGACGTCAATGGGT
GGAGTATTTACGGTAAACTGCCCACTTGGCAGTACATCAAGTGTATCATATGCCAAGTCCGCCCCCTATT
GACGTCAATGACGGTAAATGGCCCGCCTGGCATTATGCCCAGTACATGACCTTACGGGACTTTCCTACTT
GGCAGTACATCTACGTATTAGTCATCGCTATTACCATGGTGATGCGGTTTTGGCAGTACACCAATGGGCG
TGGATAGCGGTTTGACTCACGGGGATTTCCAAGTCTCCACCCCATTGACGTCAATGGGAGTTTGTTTTGG
CACCAAAATCAACGGGACTTTCCAAAATGTCGTAATAACCCCGCCCCGTTGACGCAAATGGGCGGTAGGC
GTGTACGGTGGGAGGTCTATATAAGCAGAGCTCGTTTAGTGAACCGTCAGATCCTCACTCTCTTCCGCAT
CGCTGTCTGCGAGGGCCAGCTGTTGGGCTCGCGGTTGAGGACAAACTCTTCGCGGTCTTTCCAGTACTCT
TGGATCGGAAACCCGTCGGCCTCCGAACGGTACTCCGCCACCGAGGGACCTGAGCGAGTCCGCATCGACC
GGATCGGAAAACCT
Features (pLannotate 1.2.2; 21 found; start..end, strand, type, name):
    184..273     +  intron         chimeric intron (fragment): chimera between introns from adenovirus and immunoglobulin heavy chain genes
    292..338     +  CDS            IgH signal sequence (fragment): signal sequence from the mouse immunoglobulin heavy chain variable region
    892..1452    +  CDS            Cd4 (fragment): CD4_RAT - Experimental evidence at protein level: Swiss-Prot protein existence level 1. Integral membrane glycoprotein that plays an essential role in the immune response and serves multiple functions in responses against both external and internal offenses. In T-cells, functions primarily as a coreceptor for MHC class II molecule:peptide complex. The antigens presented by class II peptides are derived from extracellular proteins while class I peptides are derived from cytosolic proteins. Interacts simultaneously with the T-cell receptor (TCR) and the MHC class II presented by antigen presenti
   1489..1656    +  CDS            COMP (fragment): COMP_HUMAN - Experimental evidence at protein level: Swiss-Prot protein existence level 1. May play a role in the structural integrity of cartilage via its interaction with other extracellular matrix proteins such as the collagens and fibronectin. Can mediate the interaction of chondrocytes with the cartilage extracellular matrix through interaction with cell surface integrin receptors. Could play a role in the pathogenesis of osteoarthritis. Potent suppressor of apoptosis in both primary chondrocytes and transformed cells. Suppresses apoptosis by blocking the activation of caspase-3 and by in
   1664..2451    +  CDS            bla(M) (fragment): β-lactamase lacking the signal sequence; bla(M); allows cytosolic expression of β-lactamase
   2458..2523    +  CDS            3xFLAG: three tandem FLAG® epitope tags, followed by an enterokinase cleavage site
   2585..2640    +  polyA_signal   β-globin poly(A) signal: rabbit β-globin polyadenylation signal (Gil and Proudfoot, 1987)
   3154..4835    -  rep_origin     oriP (fragment): Epstein-Barr virus oriP replication origin (Yates et al., 2000)
   4962..5066    +  promoter       AmpR promoter: bla
   5067..5927    +  CDS            AmpR: β-lactamase; bla; confers resistance to ampicillin, carbenicillin, and related antibiotics
   6098..6686    +  rep_origin     ori: high-copy-number ColE1/pMB1/pBR322/pUC origin of replication
   6869..6961    +  CDS            lacI (fragment): lac repressor; lacI; The lac repressor binds to the lac operator to inhibit transcription in E. coli. This inhibition can be relieved by adding lactose or isopropyl-β-D-thiogalactopyranoside (IPTG).
   6974..6995    +  protein_bind   CAP binding site: CAP binding activates transcription in the presence of cAMP. E. coli catabolite activator protein
   7010..7040    +  promoter       lac promoter: promoter for the E. coli lac operon
   7048..7064    +  protein_bind   lac operator: The lac repressor binds to the lac operator to inhibit transcription in E. coli. This inhibition can be relieved by adding lactose or isopropyl-β-D-thiogalactopyranoside (IPTG). lac repressor encoded by lacI
   7134..7150    +  promoter       tet promoter (fragment): E. coli promoter for tetracycline efflux protein gene
   7160..7185    -  CDS            bla(M) (fragment): β-lactamase lacking the signal sequence; bla(M); allows cytosolic expression of β-lactamase
   7359..7738    +  enhancer       CMV enhancer: human cytomegalovirus immediate early enhancer
   7740..7939    +  promoter       CMV promoter: human cytomegalovirus (CMV) immediate early promoter
   8007..8045    +  misc_feature   Ad SA (fragment): adenovirus major late transcript splice acceptor (Friedrich and Soriano, 1991)
   8078..153     -  CDS            PTP (fragment) (across the origin): TERM_ADE02 - Experimental evidence at protein level: Swiss-Prot protein existence level 1. Protein covalently bound to the viral DNA that acts as a primer for viral genomic replication by DNA strand displacement. Assembles on the viral origin of replication in an initiation complex with viral polymerase, DBP, host NFIA and host POU2F1/OCT1. During initiation, the polymerase covalently couples the first dCTP with Ser- 580 of pTP. The terminal protein stimulates the template activity over 20 fold compared to protein-free templates. Neo-synthesized viral genomes are linked to two preterminal prot
