>Addgene plasmid #111014 | CelTOS-COMP-blac-flag-his | addgene full sequence | sequence record 224577 | Addgene NGS Result
CTCGAGAAAGGCGTCTAACCAGTCACAGTCGCAAGGTAGGCTGAGCACCGTGGCGGGCGGCAGCGGGTGG
CGGTCGGGGTTGTTTCTGGCGGAGGTGCTGCTGATGATGTAATTAAAGTAGGCGGTCTTGAGACGGCGGA
TGGTCGAGGTGAGGTGTGGCAGGCTTGAGATCCAGCTGTTGGGGTGAGTACTCCCTCTCAAAAGCGGGCA
TTACTTCTGCGCTAAGATTGTCAGTTTCCAAAAACGAGGAGGATTTGATATTCACCTGGCCCGATCTGGC
CATACACTTGAGTGACAATGACATCCACTTTGCCTTTCTCTCCACAGGTGTCCACTCCCAGGTCCAAGTT
TGCCACCATGGAGTTTCAGACCCAGGTACTCATGTCCCTGCTGCTCTGCATGTCTGGTGCGGCCGCCTTC
AGAGGCAACAACGGCCACAACAGCGCCAGCAGCCTGTACAACGGCGCCCAGTTCATCGAGCAGCTGAACA
ACGCCTTCACCAGCGCCTTTCTGGAAAGCCAGAGCATGAACAAGATCGGCGACGACCTGGCCGAGACAAT
CAGCAACGAGCTGGTGTCCGTGCTGCAGAAGAACAGCCCCACCTTCCTGGAATCCAGCTTCGACATCAAG
AGCGAAGTGAAGAAACACGCCAAGAGCATGCTGAAAGAGCTGATCAAAGTCGGCCTGCCTAGCTTCGAGA
ACCTGGTGGCCGAGAACGTGAAGCCTCCCAAGGTGGACCCCGCCACCTACGGCATCATCGTGCCCGTGCT
GACCAGCCTGTTCAACAAGGTGGAAACCGCCGTGGGCGCCAAGGTGTCCGACGAGATCTGGAACTACAAC
AGCCCCGACGTGTCCGAGAGCGAGGAAAGCCTGAGCGACGACTTCTTCGACGGCGCGCCGTCGACCTCCA
TCACGGCCTATAAGAGTGAGGGGGAGTCAGCGGAGTTCTCCTTCCCACTCAACCTTGGAGAGGAAAGCCT
GCAGGGAGAGTTGAGATGGAAGGCAGAGAAGGCTCCTTCTTCCCAGTCCTGGATCACCTTCTCCCTAAAG
AACCAAAAGGTGTCTGTGCAGAAGTCTACTAGCAACCCCAAGTTCCAGCTGTCCGAAACGCTCCCACTCA
CCCTTCAGATACCCCAGGTCTCCCTTCAGTTTGCTGGTTCTGGCAACCTGACCCTGACTCTGGACAGAGG
GATACTGTATCAGGAAGTGAACCTGGTGGTGATGAAAGTGACTCAGCCCGACAGCAACACTTTGACCTGT
GAGGTGATGGGACCCACCTCACCCAAGATGAGACTGATCTTGAAGCAGGAGAATCAGGAGGCCAGGGTCT
CCAGGCAGGAGAAAGTGATTCAAGTGCAGGCCCCTGAAGCAGGGGTGTGGCAATGTCTACTGAGTGAAGG
TGAAGAGGTCAAGATGGACTCCAAGATCCAGGTTTTATCCAAAGGGTTGAATTCCGGCGGCGGCTCCGGA
GGCGGTACCGGTGGCGGCGACCTAGCCCCACAGATGCTTCGAGAACTCCAGGAGACTAATGCGGCGCTGC
AAGACGTGAGAGAGCTCTTGCGACAGCAGGTCAAGGAGATCACCTTCCTGAAGAATACGGTGATGGAATG
TGACGCCTGCGGTCTAGACAGAAACCTGCCTCCACTAGCACCTCTGGGCCCACACCCAGAAACGCTGGTG
AAAGTAAAAGATGCTGAAGATCAGTTGGGTGCACGAGTGGGTTACATCGAACTGGATCTCAACAGCGGTA
AGATCCTTGAGAGTTTTCGCCCCGAAGAACGTTTTCCAATGATGAGCACTTTTAAAGTTCTGCTATGTGG
CGCGGTATTATCCCGTATTGACGCCGGGCAAGAGCAACTCGGTCGCCGCATACACTATTCTCAGAATGAC
TTGGTTGAGTACTCACCAGTCACAGAAAAGCATCTTACGGATGGCATGACAGTAAGAGAATTATGCAGTG
CTGCCATAACCATGAGTGATAACACTGCGGCCAACTTACTTCTGACAACGATCGGAGGACCGAAGGAGCT
AACCGCTTTTTTGCACAACATGGGGGATCATGTAACTCGCCTTGATCGTTGGGAACCGGAGCTGAATGAA
GCCATACCAAACGACGAGCGTGACACCACGATGCCTGTAGCAATGGCAACAACGTTGCGCAAACTATTAA
CTGGCGAACTACTTACTCTAGCTTCCCGGCAACAATTAATAGACTGGATGGAGGCGGATAAAGTTGCAGG
ACCACTTCTGCGCTCGGCCCTTCCGGCTGGCTGGTTTATTGCTGATAAATCTGGAGCCGGTGAGCGTGGG
TCTCGCGGTATCATTGCAGCACTGGGGCCAGATGGTAAGCCCTCCCGTATCGTAGTTATCTACACGACGG
GGAGTCAGGCAACTATGGATGAACGAAATAGACAGATCGCTGAGATAGGTGCCTCACTGATTAAGCATTG
GGGCCCTGACTACAAAGACCATGACGGTGATTATAAAGATCATGACATCGATTACAAGGATGACGATGAC
AAGGGCCCTCACCACCACCATCACCACTAATAATAAGGATCCCCCGACCTCGACCTCTGGCTAATAAAGG
AAATTTATTTTCATTGCAATAGTGTGTTGGAATTTTTTGTGTCTCTCACTCGGAAGGACATATGGGAGGG
CAAATCATTTGGTCGAGATCCCTCGGAGATCTCTAGCTAGAGGATCGATCCCCGCCCCGGACGAACTAAA
CCTGACTACGACATCTCTGCCCCTTCTTCGCGGGGCAGTGCATGTAATCCCTTCAGTTGGTTGGTACAAC
TTGCCAACTGGGCCCTGTTCCACATGTGACACGGGGGGGGACCAAACACAAAGGGGTTCTCTGACTGTAG
TTGACATCCTTATAAATGGATGTGCACATTTGCCAACACTGAGTGGCTTTCATCCTGGAGCAGACTTTGC
AGTCTGTGGACTGCAACACAACATTGCCTTTATGTGTAACTCTTGGCTGAAGCTCTTACACCAATGCTGG
GGGACATGTACCTCCCAGGGGCCCAGGAAGACTACGGGAGGCTACACCAACGTCAATCAGAGGGGCCTGT
GTAGCTACCGATAAGCGGACCCTCAAGAGGGCATTAGCAATAGTGTTTATAAGGCCCCCTTGTTAACCCT
AAACGGGTAGCATATGCTTCCCGGGTAGTAGTATATACTATCCAGACTAACCCTAATTCAATAGCATATG
TTACCCAACGGGAAGCATATGCTATCGAATTAGGGTTAGTAAAAGGGTCCTAAGGAACAGCGATATCTCC
CACCCCATGAGCTGTCACGGTTTTATTTACATGGGGTCAGGATTCCACGAGGGTAGTGAACCATTTTAGT
CACAAGGGCAGTGGCTGAAGATCAAGGAGCGGGCAGTGAACTCTCCTGAATCTTCGCCTGCTTCTTCATT
CTCCTTCGTTTAGCTAATAGAATAACTGCTGAGTTGTGAACAGTAAGGTGTATGTGAGGTGCTCGAAAAC
AAGGTTTCAGGTGACGCCCCCAGAATAAAATTTGGACGGGGGGTTCAGTGGTGGCATTGTGCTATGACAC
CAATATAACCCTCACAAACCCCTTGGGCAATAAATACTAGTGTAGGAATGAAACATTCTGAATATCTTTA
ACAATAGAAATCCATGGGGTGGGGACAAGCCGTAAAGACTGGATGTCCATCTCACACGAATTTATGGCTA
TGGGCAACACATAATCCTAGTGCAATATGATACTGGGGTTATTAAGATGTGTCCCAGGCAGGGACCAAGA
CAGGTGAACCATGTTGTTACACTCTATTTGTAACAAGGGGAAAGAGAGTGGACGCCGACAGCAGCGGACT
CCACTGGTTGTCTCTAACACCCCCGAAAATTAAACGGGGCTCCACGCCAATGGGGCCCATAAACAAAGAC
AAGTGGCCACTCTTTTTTTTGAAATTGTGGAGTGGGGGCACGCGTCAGCCCCCACACGCCGCCCTGCGGT
TTTGGACTGTAAAATAAGGGTGTAATAACTTGGCTGATTGTAACCCCGCTAACCACTGCGGTCAAACCAC
TTGCCCACAAAACCACTAATGGCACCCCGGGGAATACCTGCATAAGTAGGTGGGCGGGCCAAGATAGGGG
CGCGATTGCTGCGATCTGGAGGACAAATTACACACACTTGCGCCTGAGCGCCAAGCACAGGGTTGTTGGT
CCTCATATTCACGAGGTCGCTGAGAGCACGGTGGGCTAATGTTGCCATGGGTAGCATATACTACCCAAAT
ATCTGGATAGCATATGCTATCCTAATCTATATCTGGGTAGCATAGGCTATCCTAATCTATATCTGGGTAG
CATATGCTATCCTAATCTATATCTGGGTAGTATATGCTATCCTAATTTATATCTGGGTAGCATAGGCTAT
CCTAATCTATATCTGGGTAGCATATGCTATCCTAATCTATATCTGGGTAGTATATGCTATCCTAATCTGT
ATCCGGGTAGCATATGCTATCCTAATAGAGATTAGGGTAGTATATGCTATCCTAATTTATATCTGGGTAG
CATATACTACCCAAATATCTGGATAGCATATGCTATCCTAATCTATATCTGGGTAGCATATGCTATCCTA
ATCTATATCTGGGTAGCATAGGCTATCCTAATCTATATCTGGGTAGCATATGCTATCCTAATCTATATCT
GGGTAGTATATGCTATCCTAATTTATATCTGGGTAGCATAGGCTATCCTAATCTATATCTGGGTAGCATA
TGCTATCCTAATCTATATCTGGGTAGTATATGCTATCCTAATCTGTATCCGGGTAGCATATGCTATCCTC
ATGATAAGCTGTCAAACATGAGAATTTTCTTGAAGACGAAAGGGCCTCGTGATACGCCTATTTTTATAGG
TTAATGTCATGATAATAATGGTTTCTTAGACGTCAGGTGGCACTTTTCGGGGAAATGTGCGCGGAACCCC
TATTTGTTTATTTTTCTAAATACATTCAAATATGTATCCGCTCATGAGACAATAACCCTGATAAATGCTT
CAATAATATTGAAAAAGGAAGAGTATGAGTATTCAACATTTCCGTGTCGCCCTTATTCCCTTTTTTGCGG
CATTTTGCCTTCCTGTTTTTGCTCACCCAGAAACGCTGGTGAAAGTAAAAGATGCTGAAGATCAGTTGGG
TGCACGAGTGGGTTACATCGAACTGGATCTCAACAGCGGTAAGATCCTTGAGAGTTTTCGCCCCGAAGAA
CGTTTTCCAATGATGAGCACTTTTAAAGTTCTGCTATGTGGCGCGGTATTATCCCGTGTTGACGCCGGGC
AAGAGCAACTCGGTCGCCGCATACACTATTCTCAGAATGACTTGGTTGAGTACTCACCAGTCACAGAAAA
GCATCTTACGGATGGCATGACAGTAAGAGAATTATGCAGTGCTGCCATAACCATGAGTGATAACACTGCG
GCCAACTTACTTCTGACAACGATCGGAGGACCGAAGGAGCTAACCGCTTTTTTGCACAACATGGGGGATC
ATGTAACTCGCCTTGATCGTTGGGAACCGGAGCTGAATGAAGCCATACCAAACGACGAGCGTGACACCAC
GATGCCTGCAGCAATGGCAACAACGTTGCGCAAACTATTAACTGGCGAACTACTTACTCTAGCTTCCCGG
CAACAATTAATAGACTGGATGGAGGCGGATAAAGTTGCAGGACCACTTCTGCGCTCGGCCCTTCCGGCTG
GCTGGTTTATTGCTGATAAATCTGGAGCCGGTGAGCGTGGGTCTCGCGGTATCATTGCAGCACTGGGGCC
AGATGGTAAGCCCTCCCGTATCGTAGTTATCTACACGACGGGGAGTCAGGCAACTATGGATGAACGAAAT
AGACAGATCGCTGAGATAGGTGCCTCACTGATTAAGCATTGGTAACTGTCAGACCAAGTTTACTCATATA
TACTTTAGATTGATTTAAAACTTCATTTTTAATTTAAAAGGATCTAGGTGAAGATCCTTTTTGATAATCT
CATGACCAAAATCCCTTAACGTGAGTTTTCGTTCCACTGAGCGTCAGACCCCGTAGAAAAGATCAAAGGA
TCTTCTTGAGATCCTTTTTTTCTGCGCGTAATCTGCTGCTTGCAAACAAAAAAACCACCGCTACCAGCGG
TGGTTTGTTTGCCGGATCAAGAGCTACCAACTCTTTTTCCGAAGGTAACTGGCTTCAGCAGAGCGCAGAT
ACCAAATACTGTTCTTCTAGTGTAGCCGTAGTTAGGCCACCACTTCAAGAACTCTGTAGCACCGCCTACA
TACCTCGCTCTGCTAATCCTGTTACCAGTGGCTGCTGCCAGTGGCGATAAGTCGTGTCTTACCGGGTTGG
ACTCAAGACGATAGTTACCGGATAAGGCGCAGCGGTCGGGCTGAACGGGGGGTTCGTGCACACAGCCCAG
CTTGGAGCGAACGACCTACACCGAACTGAGATACCTACAGCGTGAGCTATGAGAAAGCGCCACGCTTCCC
GAAGGGAGAAAGGCGGACAGGTATCCGGTAAGCGGCAGGGTCGGAACAGGAGAGCGCACGAGGGAGCTTC
CAGGGGGAAACGCCTGGTATCTTTATAGTCCTGTCGGGTTTCGCCACCTCTGACTTGAGCGTCGATTTTT
GTGATGCTCGTCAGGGGGGCGGAGCCTATGGAAAAACGCCAGCAACGCGGCCTTTTTACGGTTCCTGGCC
TTTTGCTGGCCTTTTGCTCACATGTTCTTTCCTGCGTTATCCCCTGATTCTGTGGATAACCGTATTACCG
CCTTTGAGTGAGCTGATACCGCTCGCCGCAGCCGAACGACCGAGCGCAGCGAGTCAGTGAGCGAGGAAGC
GGAAGAGCGCCCAATACGCAAACCGCCTCTCCCCGCGCGTTGGCCGATTCATTAATGCAGCTGGCACGAC
AGGTTTCCCGACTGGAAAGCGGGCAGTGAGCGCAACGCAATTAATGTGAGTTAGCTCACTCATTAGGCAC
CCCAGGCTTTACACTTTATGCTTCCGGCTCGTATGTTGTGTGGAATTGTGAGCGGATAACAATTTCACAC
AGGAAACAGCTATGACCATGATTACGCCAAGCTCTAGCTAGAGGTCGACCAATTCTCATGTTTGACAGCT
TATCATCGCAGATCCGGGCAACGTTGTTGCCATTGCTGCAGGCGCAGAACTGGTAGGTATGGAAGATCTA
TACATTGAATCAATATTGGCAATTAGCCATATTAGTCATTGGTTATATAGCATAAATCAATATTGGCTAT
TGGCCATTGCATACGTTGTATCTATATCATAATATGTACATTTATATTGGCTCATGTCCAATATGACCGC
CATGTTGACATTGATTATTGACTAGTTATTAATAGTAATCAATTACGGGGTCATTAGTTCATAGCCCATA
TATGGAGTTCCGCGTTACATAACTTACGGTAAATGGCCCGCCTGGCTGACCGCCCAACGACCCCCGCCCA
TTGACGTCAATAATGACGTATGTTCCCATAGTAACGCCAATAGGGACTTTCCATTGACGTCAATGGGTGG
AGTATTTACGGTAAACTGCCCACTTGGCAGTACATCAAGTGTATCATATGCCAAGTCCGCCCCCTATTGA
CGTCAATGACGGTAAATGGCCCGCCTGGCATTATGCCCAGTACATGACCTTACGGGACTTTCCTACTTGG
CAGTACATCTACGTATTAGTCATCGCTATTACCATGGTGATGCGGTTTTGGCAGTACACCAATGGGCGTG
GATAGCGGTTTGACTCACGGGGATTTCCAAGTCTCCACCCCATTGACGTCAATGGGAGTTTGTTTTGGCA
CCAAAATCAACGGGACTTTCCAAAATGTCGTAATAACCCCGCCCCGTTGACGCAAATGGGCGGTAGGCGT
GTACGGTGGGAGGTCTATATAAGCAGAGCTCGTTTAGTGAACCGTCAGATCCTCACTCTCTTCCGCATCG
CTGTCTGCGAGGGCCAGCTGTTGGGCTCGCGGTTGAGGACAAACTCTTCGCGGTCTTTCCAGTACTCTTG
GATCGGAAACCCGTCGGCCTCCGAACGGTACTCCGCCACCGAGGGACCTGAGCGAGTCCGCATCGACCGG
ATCGGAAAACCT
Features (pLannotate 1.2.2; 21 found; start..end, strand, type, name):
    184..273     +  intron         chimeric intron (fragment): chimera between introns from adenovirus and immunoglobulin heavy chain genes
    292..338     +  CDS            IgH signal sequence (fragment): signal sequence from the mouse immunoglobulin heavy chain variable region
    892..1452    +  CDS            Cd4 (fragment): CD4_RAT - Experimental evidence at protein level: Swiss-Prot protein existence level 1. Integral membrane glycoprotein that plays an essential role in the immune response and serves multiple functions in responses against both external and internal offenses. In T-cells, functions primarily as a coreceptor for MHC class II molecule:peptide complex. The antigens presented by class II peptides are derived from extracellular proteins while class I peptides are derived from cytosolic proteins. Interacts simultaneously with the T-cell receptor (TCR) and the MHC class II presented by antigen presenti
   1489..1656    +  CDS            COMP (fragment): COMP_HUMAN - Experimental evidence at protein level: Swiss-Prot protein existence level 1. May play a role in the structural integrity of cartilage via its interaction with other extracellular matrix proteins such as the collagens and fibronectin. Can mediate the interaction of chondrocytes with the cartilage extracellular matrix through interaction with cell surface integrin receptors. Could play a role in the pathogenesis of osteoarthritis. Potent suppressor of apoptosis in both primary chondrocytes and transformed cells. Suppresses apoptosis by blocking the activation of caspase-3 and by in
   1664..2451    +  CDS            bla(M) (fragment): β-lactamase lacking the signal sequence; bla(M); allows cytosolic expression of β-lactamase
   2458..2523    +  CDS            3xFLAG: three tandem FLAG® epitope tags, followed by an enterokinase cleavage site
   2583..2638    +  polyA_signal   β-globin poly(A) signal: rabbit β-globin polyadenylation signal (Gil and Proudfoot, 1987)
   3152..4833    -  rep_origin     oriP (fragment): Epstein-Barr virus oriP replication origin (Yates et al., 2000)
   4960..5064    +  promoter       AmpR promoter: bla
   5065..5925    +  CDS            AmpR: β-lactamase; bla; confers resistance to ampicillin, carbenicillin, and related antibiotics
   6096..6684    +  rep_origin     ori: high-copy-number ColE1/pMB1/pBR322/pUC origin of replication
   6867..6959    +  CDS            lacI (fragment): lac repressor; lacI; The lac repressor binds to the lac operator to inhibit transcription in E. coli. This inhibition can be relieved by adding lactose or isopropyl-β-D-thiogalactopyranoside (IPTG).
   6972..6993    +  protein_bind   CAP binding site: CAP binding activates transcription in the presence of cAMP. E. coli catabolite activator protein
   7008..7038    +  promoter       lac promoter: promoter for the E. coli lac operon
   7046..7062    +  protein_bind   lac operator: The lac repressor binds to the lac operator to inhibit transcription in E. coli. This inhibition can be relieved by adding lactose or isopropyl-β-D-thiogalactopyranoside (IPTG). lac repressor encoded by lacI
   7132..7148    +  promoter       tet promoter (fragment): E. coli promoter for tetracycline efflux protein gene
   7158..7183    -  CDS            bla(M) (fragment): β-lactamase lacking the signal sequence; bla(M); allows cytosolic expression of β-lactamase
   7357..7736    +  enhancer       CMV enhancer: human cytomegalovirus immediate early enhancer
   7738..7937    +  promoter       CMV promoter: human cytomegalovirus (CMV) immediate early promoter
   8005..8043    +  misc_feature   Ad SA (fragment): adenovirus major late transcript splice acceptor (Friedrich and Soriano, 1991)
   8076..153     -  CDS            PTP (fragment) (across the origin): TERM_ADE02 - Experimental evidence at protein level: Swiss-Prot protein existence level 1. Protein covalently bound to the viral DNA that acts as a primer for viral genomic replication by DNA strand displacement. Assembles on the viral origin of replication in an initiation complex with viral polymerase, DBP, host NFIA and host POU2F1/OCT1. During initiation, the polymerase covalently couples the first dCTP with Ser- 580 of pTP. The terminal protein stimulates the template activity over 20 fold compared to protein-free templates. Neo-synthesized viral genomes are linked to two preterminal prot
