[The description below was written by a language model from this plasmid's Addgene catalogue record and pLannotate feature annotations shown in this document.]
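Description:
CelTOS-COMP-blac-flag-his is a mammalian expression plasmid built on the pTT3 backbone for producing a secreted, pentamerised form of the Plasmodium falciparum cell traversal protein for ookinetes and sporozoites (CelTOS, PF3D7_1216600). It is propagated in E. coli through a high-copy ColE1/pUC-type origin and selected with ampicillin (AmpR). The backbone also carries an Epstein-Barr virus oriP fragment, which supports episomal maintenance in cells that supply EBNA1. Transcription is driven by the CMV enhancer and promoter, followed by adenovirus-derived leader and splice elements and a chimeric intron, and is terminated by the rabbit β-globin polyadenylation signal.

The 474 bp CelTOS insert sits between retained NotI and AscI sites. In it, every NXT/S sequon has been changed to NXA so that the parasite protein is not aberrantly N-glycosylated in mammalian cells. An exogenous mouse immunoglobulin heavy chain signal peptide at the N terminus directs the fusion into the secretory pathway. Downstream of the insert come rat Cd4 domains 3 and 4, the coiled-coil pentamerisation region of cartilage oligomeric matrix protein (COMP), a β-lactamase lacking its own signal sequence, a triple FLAG epitope and a 6xHis tag. The His tag is listed in the catalogue record but not separately annotated in the feature tables. Pentamerisation raises binding avidity, and the fused β-lactamase offers an enzymatic readout, an arrangement suited to detecting weak extracellular protein interactions. The associated publication used such reagents to screen sporozoite membrane protein interactions systematically. The two sequence records, one from the depositor and one from repository sequencing, differ by only two nucleotides in length and give the same annotation.
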