Addgene plasmid #111014: CelTOS-COMP-blac-flag-his
Purpose: Expresses pentamerised full-length protein ectodomain with no N-linked glycans in mammalian cells. Contains a C-terminal rat Cd4 d3+4 tag, COMP pentamerisation domain, flag- and 6xHis tags.
Depositing lab: Gavin Wright. Depositing organization: Wellcome Sanger Institute. Publication: Systematic Identification of Plasmodium Falciparum Sporozoite Membrane Protein Interactions Reveals an Essential Role for the p24 Complex in Host Infection. Knockel J, Dundas K, Yang ASP, Galaway F, Metcalf T, Gemert GV, Sauerwein RW, Rayner JC, Billker O, Wright GJ. Mol Cell Proteomics. 2021;20:100038. doi: 10.1074/mcp.RA120.002432. Epub 2021 Jan 27. PubMed 33515807.
Backbone
  Vector backbone: pTT3
  Backbone manufacturer: pTT3 was obtained from Yves Durocher, National Research Council of Canada-Biotechnology Research Institute
  Backbone size w/o insert (bp): 7661
  Vector type: Mammalian Expression
Growth in bacteria
  Bacterial resistance: Ampicillin, 100 μg/mL
  Growth temperature: 37°C
  Growth strain: DH5alpha
  Copy number: Unknown
Gene/Insert
  Gene/Insert name: cell traversal protein for ookinetes and sporozoites (CelTOS) (alt name: PF3D7_1216600)
  Insert size (bp): 474
  Mutation: All NXT/S sites mutated to NXA, where X is any amino acid except Proline
  Entrez Gene: PF3D7_1216600 (a.k.a. PF3D7_1216600, PFL0800c)
  Promoter: CMV
  Tag / fusion protein: Exogenous signal peptide of mouse origin (N terminal on insert); rat Cd4d3+4, beta-lactamase, triple FLAG tag, 6xHis tag (C terminal on insert)
  Cloning method: Restriction Enzyme; 5′ cloning site Not1 (not destroyed); 3′ cloning site Asc1 (not destroyed)
Terms and licenses: Academic/Nonprofit Terms; Industry Terms: Not Available to Industry
How to cite: CelTOS-COMP-blac-flag-his was a gift from Gavin Wright (Addgene plasmid # 111014 ; http://n2t.net/addgene:111014 ; RRID:Addgene_111014)
